Addgene plasmid #209707: pCMV-MBP-yATOM_mCherry
Purpose: Mammalian expression of y-ATOM biosensor for mCherry
Depositing lab: Stewart Loh. Depositing organization: SUNY Upstate Medical University. Publication: Adaptable, turn-on maturation (ATOM) fluorescent biosensors for multiplexed detection in cells. Sekhon H, Ha JH, Presti MF, Procopio SB, Jarvis AR, Mirsky PO, John AM, Loh SN. Nat Methods. 2023 Nov 9. doi: 10.1038/s41592-023-02065-w. PubMed 37945909.
Backbone
  Vector backbone: pCMV-N1
  Vector type: Mammalian Expression
Growth in bacteria
  Bacterial resistance: Kanamycin, 50 μg/mL
  Growth temperature: 37°C
  Growth strain: DH5alpha
  Copy number: High Copy
Gene/Insert
  Gene/Insert name: MBP-yATOM_mCherry
  Species: Synthetic
  Tag / fusion protein: MBP (N terminal on insert)
  Cloning method: Restriction Enzyme; 5′ cloning site Unknown (unknown if destroyed); 3′ cloning site Unknown (unknown if destroyed)
Terms and licenses: Academic/Nonprofit Terms; Industry Terms: Not Available to Industry
Depositor comments: Please visit https://doi.org/10.1101/2023.03.28.534597 for bioRxiv preprint.
How to cite: pCMV-MBP-yATOM_mCherry was a gift from Stewart Loh (Addgene plasmid # 209707 ; http://n2t.net/addgene:209707 ; RRID:Addgene_209707)
