[The description below was written by a language model from this plasmid's Addgene catalogue record and pLannotate feature annotations shown in this document.]
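Description:
pCMV-MBP-yATOM_mCherry is a 6,352-nt mammalian expression plasmid built on a pCMV-N1 backbone and encoding a yellow "ATOM" (adaptable, turn-on maturation) fluorescent biosensor designed to detect mCherry in cells. It is maintained in E. coli at high copy through a ColE1/pUC-type origin. Selection uses the Tn5 aminoglycoside phosphotransferase gene (NeoR/KanR), which sits behind tandem bacterial (AmpR-type) and SV40 early promoters and is followed by an HSV TK polyadenylation signal. This single marker therefore gives kanamycin resistance in bacteria and can give G418 resistance in mammalian cells. An f1 origin is also present, and the short ble and bGH poly(A) matches appear to be minor backbone remnants.

The payload is a single synthetic open reading frame driven by the human CMV immediate-early enhancer and promoter and terminated by an SV40 poly(A) signal. It begins with a signal-sequence-less E. coli maltose binding protein, recorded as an N-terminal fusion tag. Next comes a region matching circularly permuted Venus, then a segment with immunoglobulin heavy-chain variable-domain and nanobody-like homology, and then a short further Venus-derived fragment. This layout suggests a binding domain inserted within a yellow fluorescent protein scaffold. The automated labels (a canine VH domain, a GFP nanobody fragment) are only homology matches. By the construct's name and purpose the binder presumably recognises mCherry, although the record does not state its identity. A short match to SV40 large T antigen near the 3′ end of the fusion is annotated without a stated function. The cloning sites are also not recorded. According to the associated publication title, such sensors are used for multiplexed turn-on detection of targets in living cells.
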