Features (pLannotate 1.2.2; 18 found; start..end, strand, type, name):
     61..364     +  enhancer       CMV enhancer: human cytomegalovirus immediate early enhancer
    365..568     +  promoter       CMV promoter: human cytomegalovirus (CMV) immediate early promoter
    591..637     +  misc_feature   MCS (fragment): multiple cloning site
    642..1742    +  CDS            MBP: maltose binding protein from E. coli; malE (mutated); This version of the gene does not encode a signal sequence, so MBP will remain in the cytosol.
   1816..2480    +  CDS            cp173Venus (fragment): circularly permuted form of the Venus yellow fluorescent protein (Nagai et al., 2004) efficient FRET acceptor for CFP
   2490..2807    +  CDS            HV02_CANLF (fragment): Experimental evidence at protein level: Swiss-Prot protein existence level 1. From Canis lupus familiaris (Dog) (Canis familiaris).
   2913..2929    +  CDS            GFP nanobody (fragment): GFP-binding fragment of a single-chain camelid antibody (Rothbauer et al., 2008)
   2940..3014    +  CDS            moxVenus (fragment): moxVenus is a basic (constitutively fluorescent) green/yellow fluorescent protein published in 2015, derived from Aequorea victoria. It is reported to be a rapidly-maturing monomer.
   3034..3117    +  CDS            large T antigen (fragment): large T antigen from SV40 (simian virus 40)
   3140..3261    +  polyA_signal   SV40 poly(A) signal: SV40 polyadenylation signal
   3295..3723    -  rep_origin     f1 ori (sequence partly withheld): f1 bacteriophage origin of replication; arrow indicates direction of (+) strand synthesis
   3750..3854    +  promoter       AmpR promoter: bla
   3856..4213    +  promoter       SV40 promoter: SV40 enhancer and early promoter
   4248..5042    +  CDS            NeoR/KanR: aminoglycoside phosphotransferase from Tn5; aph(3')-II (or nptII); confers resistance to neomycin, kanamycin, and G418 (Geneticin®)
   5063..5215    +  CDS            ble (fragment): BLE_KLEPN - Experimental evidence at protein level: Swiss-Prot protein existence level 1. Binding protein with a strong affinity to the bleomycin family of antibiotics. Binds to CL990; an antimitotic-antibiotic compound. From Klebsiella pneumoniae.
   5274..5321    +  polyA_signal   HSV TK poly(A) signal: herpes simplex virus thymidine kinase polyadenylation signal (Cole and Stacy, 1985)
   5412..5428    -  polyA_signal   bGH poly(A) signal (fragment): bovine growth hormone polyadenylation signal
   5650..6238    +  rep_origin     ori: high-copy-number ColE1/pMB1/pBR322/pUC origin of replication
>Addgene plasmid #209707 | pCMV-MBP-yATOM_mCherry | addgene full sequence | sequence record 414209 | Addgene NGS Result
TAGTTATTAATAGTAATCAATTACGGGGTCATTAGTTCATAGCCCATATATGGAGTTCCGCGTTACATAA
CTTACGGTAAATGGCCCGCCTGGCTGACCGCCCAACGACCCCCGCCCATTGACGTCAATAATGACGTATG
TTCCCATAGTAACGCCAATAGGGACTTTCCATTGACGTCAATGGGTGGAGTATTTACGGTAAACTGCCCA
CTTGGCAGTACATCAAGTGTATCATATGCCAAGTACGCCCCCTATTGACGTCAATGACGGTAAATGGCCC
GCCTGGCATTATGCCCAGTACATGACCTTATGGGACTTTCCTACTTGGCAGTACATCTACGTATTAGTCA
TCGCTATTACCATGGTGATGCGGTTTTGGCAGTACATCAATGGGCGTGGATAGCGGTTTGACTCACGGGG
ATTTCCAAGTCTCCACCCCATTGACGTCAATGGGAGTTTGTTTTGGCACCAAAATCAACGGGACTTTCCA
AAATGTCGTAACAACTCCGCCCCATTGACGCAAATGGGCGGTAGGCGTGTACGGTGGGAGGTCTATATAA
GCAGAGCTGGTTTAGTGAACCGTCAGATCCGCTAGCGCTACCGGACTCAGATCTCGAGCTCAAGCTTCGA
ATTCTGCCACCATGAAAACTGAAGAAGGTAAACTGGTAATCTGGATTAACGGCGATAAAGGCTATAACGG
TCTCGCTGAAGTCGGTAAGAAATTCGAGAAAGATACCGGAATTAAAGTCACCGTTGAGCATCCGGATAAA
CTGGAAGAGAAATTCCCACAGGTTGCGGCAACTGGCGATGGCCCTGACATTATCTTCTGGGCACACGACC
GCTTTGGTGGCTACGCTCAATCTGGCCTGTTGGCTGAAATCACCCCGGACAAAGCGTTCCAGGACAAGCT
GTATCCGTTTACCTGGGATGCCGTACGTTACAACGGCAAGCTGATTGCTTACCCGATCGCTGTTGAAGCG
TTATCGCTGATTTATAACAAAGATCTGCTGCCGAACCCGCCAAAAACCTGGGAAGAGATCCCGGCGCTGG
ATAAAGAACTGAAAGCGAAAGGTAAGAGCGCGCTGATGTTCAACCTGCAAGAACCGTACTTCACCTGGCC
GCTGATTGCTGCTGACGGGGGTTATGCGTTCAAGTATGAAAACGGCAAGTACGACATTAAAGACGTGGGC
GTGGATAACGCTGGCGCGAAAGCGGGTCTGACCTTCCTGGTTGACCTGATTAAAAACAAACACATGAATG
CAGACACCGATTACTCCATCGCAGAAGCTGCCTTTAATAAAGGCGAAACAGCGATGACCATCAACGGCCC
GTGGGCATGGTCCAACATCGACACCAGCAAAGTGAATTATGGTGTAACGGTACTGCCGACCTTCAAGGGT
CAACCATCCAAACCGTTCGTTGGCGTGCTGAGCGCAGGTATTAACGCCGCCAGTCCGAACAAAGAGCTGG
CAAAAGAGTTCCTCGAAAACTATCTGCTGACTGATGAAGGTCTGGAAGCGGTTAATAAAGACAAACCGCT
GGGTGCCGTAGCGCTGAAGTCTTACGAGGAAGAGTTGGCGAAAGATCCACGTATTGCCGCCACTATGGAA
AACGCCCAGAAAGGTGAAATCATGCCGAACATCCCGCAGATGTCCGCTTTCTGGTATGCCGTGCGTACTG
CGGTGATCAACGCCGCCAGCGGTCGTCAGACTGTCGATGAAGCCCTGAAAGACGCGCAGACTAATTCGAG
CTCGCTGGAAGTTCTGTTCCAGGGGCCCAAGGTACCAGGAGCTGCGACACCGGTAACTGCAGACATGCTG
CCCGACAACCACTACCTGAGCTATCAGTCCGTTCTGAGCAAAGACCCCAACGAGAAGCGCGATCACATGG
TCCTGCTGGAGTTCGTGACCGCCGCCGGGATCACTCTCGGCATGGACGAGCTGTACAAGGGCGGTGGATC
CGGTGGTATGGTGAGCAAGGGCGAGGAGCTGTTCACCGGGGTGGTGCCCATCCTGGTCGAGCTGGACGGC
GACGTAAACGGCCACAAGTTCAGCGTCCGCGGCGAGGGCGAGGGCGATGCCACCAACGGCAAGCTGACCC
TGAAGCTGATCTGCACCACCGGCAAGCTGCCCGTGCCCTGGCCCACCCTCGTGACCACCCTGGGCTACGG
CCTGGCCTGCTTCAGCCGCTACCCCGACCACATGAAGCAGCACGACTTCTTCAAGTCCGCCATGCCCGAA
GGCTACGTCCAGGAGCGCACCATCTCTTTCAAGGACGACGGTACCTACAAGACCCGCGCCGAGGTGAAGT
TCGAGGGCGACACCCTGGTGAACCGCATCGAGCTGAAGGGCATCGACTTCAAGGAGGACGGCAACATCCT
GGGGCACAAGCTGGAGTACAACTTCAACAGCCACAACGTCTATATCACGGCCGACAAGCAGAAGAACGGC
ATCAAGGCTAACTTCAAGATCCGCCACAACGTTGAGGACGGTTCTCTTCGCCTCTCTTGTGCCGTTAGTG
GTCGTCCGTTTTCCGAGTACAATCTGGGCTGGTTTCGTCAGGCTCCTGGCAAAGAACGCGAGTTCGTTGC
ACGCATTCGCAGTTCGGGCACAACGGTCTATACCGATAGCGTAAAAGGGCGGTTTAGCGCTTCACGCGAT
AACGCCAAGAACATGGGCTATCTGCAGCTGAATTCGCTGGAACCGGAAGATACCGCCGTGTACTATTGCG
CGATGAGCCGTGTTGACACGGATTCACCAGCGTTCTACGACTATTGGGGTCAAGGGACTCAGGTAACCGT
ATCGTCAGCGGCAGCAACCGGAGGTTCAGGCAGTGGTGGTAGCGGCGGCACCAGCGGCGGCACTGCCAGC
GGTGGTGCGACTGGAGGCAGTGGCGGTGGTATGGCACAGGTGCAACTGGTGGAAAGCGGTGGAGGGTTAG
TCCAAGCAGGCGGCAGCGTGCAGCTCGCCGACCACTACCAGCAGAACACCCCCATCGGCGACGGCCCCGT
GCTGTAAAGCGGCCGCGACTCTAGATCATAATCAGCCATACCACATTTGTAGAGGTTTTACTTGCTTTAA
AAAACCTCCCACACCTCCCCCTGAACCTGAAACATAAAATGAATGCAATTGTTGTTGTTAACTTGTTTAT
TGCAGCTTATAATGGTTACAAATAAAGCAATAGCATCACAAATTTCACAAATAAAGCATTTTTTTCACTG
CATTCTAGTTGTGGTTTGTCCAAACTCATCAATGTATCTTAAGGCGTAAATTGTAAGCGTTAATATTTTG
TTAAAATTCGCGTTAAATTTTTGTTAAATCAGCTCATTTTTTAACCAATAGGCCGAAATCGGCAAAATCC
CTTATAAATCAAAAGAATAGACCGAGATAGGGT
[37 nt withheld, positions 3394-3430]
AAAGAACGTGGACTCCAACGTCAAAGG
[49 nt withheld, positions 3458-3506]
T
[91 nt withheld, positions 3508-3598]
G
[124 nt withheld, positions 3600-3723]
CAGGTGGCACTTTTCGGGGAAATGTGCGCGGAACCCCTATTTGTTTATTTTTCTAAATACATTCAAATAT
GTATCCGCTCATGAGACAATAACCCTGATAAATGCTTCAATAATATTGAAAAAGGAAGAGTCCTGAGGCG
GAAAGAACCAGCTGTGGAATGTGTGTCAGTTAGGGTGTGGAAAGTCCCCAGGCTCCCCAGCAGGCAGAAG
TATGCAAAGCATGCATCTCAATTAGTCAGCAACCAGGTGTGGAAAGTCCCCAGGCTCCCCAGCAGGCAGA
AGTATGCAAAGCATGCATCTCAATTAGTCAGCAACCATAGTCCCGCCCCTAACTCCGCCCATCCCGCCCC
TAACTCCGCCCAGTTCCGCCCATTCTCCGCCCCATGGCTGACTAATTTTTTTTATTTATGCAGAGGCCGA
GGCCGCCTCGGCCTCTGAGCTATTCCAGAAGTAGTGAGGAGGCTTTTTTGGAGGCCTAGGCTTTTGCAAA
GATCGATCAAGAGACAGGATGAGGATCGTTTCGCATGATTGAACAAGATGGATTGCACGCAGGTTCTCCG
GCCGCTTGGGTGGAGAGGCTATTCGGCTATGACTGGGCACAACAGACAATCGGCTGCTCTGATGCCGCCG
TGTTCCGGCTGTCAGCGCAGGGGCGCCCGGTTCTTTTTGTCAAGACCGACCTGTCCGGTGCCCTGAATGA
ACTGCAAGACGAGGCAGCGCGGCTATCGTGGCTGGCCACGACGGGCGTTCCTTGCGCAGCTGTGCTCGAC
GTTGTCACTGAAGCGGGAAGGGACTGGCTGCTATTGGGCGAAGTGCCGGGGCAGGATCTCCTGTCATCTC
ACCTTGCTCCTGCCGAGAAAGTATCCATCATGGCTGATGCAATGCGGCGGCTGCATACGCTTGATCCGGC
TACCTGCCCATTCGACCACCAAGCGAAACATCGCATCGAGCGAGCACGTACTCGGATGGAAGCCGGTCTT
GTCGATCAGGATGATCTGGACGAAGAGCATCAGGGGCTCGCGCCAGCCGAACTGTTCGCCAGGCTCAAGG
CGAGCATGCCCGACGGCGAGGATCTCGTCGTGACCCATGGCGATGCCTGCTTGCCGAATATCATGGTGGA
AAATGGCCGCTTTTCTGGATTCATCGACTGTGGCCGGCTGGGTGTGGCGGACCGCTATCAGGACATAGCG
TTGGCTACCCGTGATATTGCTGAAGAGCTTGGCGGCGAATGGGCTGACCGCTTCCTCGTGCTTTACGGTA
TCGCCGCTCCCGATTCGCAGCGCATCGCCTTCTATCGCCTTCTTGACGAGTTCTTCTGAGCGGGACTCTG
GGGTTCGAAATGACCGACCAAGCGACGCCCAACCTGCCATCACGAGATTTCGATTCCACCGCCGCCTTCT
ATGAAAGGTTGGGCTTCGGAATCGTTTTCCGGGACGCCGGCTGGATGATCCTCCAGCGCGGGGATCTCAT
GCTGGAGTTCTTCGCCCACCCTAGGGGGAGGCTAACTGAAACACGGAAGGAGACAATACCGGAAGGAACC
CGCGCTATGACGGCAATAAAAAGACAGAATAAAACGCACGGTGTTGGGTCGTTTGTTCATAAACGCGGGG
TTCGGTCCCAGGGCTGGCACTCTGTCGATACCCCACCGAGACCCCATTGGGGCCAATACGCCCGCGTTTC
TTCCTTTTCCCCACCCCACCCCCCAAGTTCGGGTGAAGGCCCAGGGCTCGCAGCCAACGTCGGGGCGGCA
GGCCCTGCCATAGCCTCAGGTTACTCATATATACTTTAGATTGATTTAAAACTTCATTTTTAATTTAAAA
GGATCTAGGTGAAGATCCTTTTTGATAATCTCATGACCAAAATCCCTTAACGTGAGTTTTCGTTCCACTG
AGCGTCAGACCCCGTAGAAAAGATCAAAGGATCTTCTTGAGATCCTTTTTTTCTGCGCGTAATCTGCTGC
TTGCAAACAAAAAAACCACCGCTACCAGCGGTGGTTTGTTTGCCGGATCAAGAGCTACCAACTCTTTTTC
CGAAGGTAACTGGCTTCAGCAGAGCGCAGATACCAAATACTGTTCTTCTAGTGTAGCCGTAGTTAGGCCA
CCACTTCAAGAACTCTGTAGCACCGCCTACATACCTCGCTCTGCTAATCCTGTTACCAGTGGCTGCTGCC
AGTGGCGATAAGTCGTGTCTTACCGGGTTGGACTCAAGACGATAGTTACCGGATAAGGCGCAGCGGTCGG
GCTGAACGGGGGGTTCGTGCACACAGCCCAGCTTGGAGCGAACGACCTACACCGAACTGAGATACCTACA
GCGTGAGCTATGAGAAAGCGCCACGCTTCCCGAAGGGAGAAAGGCGGACAGGTATCCGGTAAGCGGCAGG
GTCGGAACAGGAGAGCGCACGAGGGAGCTTCCAGGGGGAAACGCCTGGTATCTTTATAGTCCTGTCGGGT
TTCGCCACCTCTGACTTGAGCGTCGATTTTTGTGATGCTCGTCAGGGGGGCGGAGCCTATGGAAAAACGC
CAGCAACGCGGCCTTTTTACGGTTCCTGGCCTTTTGCTGGCCTTTTGCTCACATGTTCTTTCCTGCGTTA
TCCCCTGATTCTGTGGATAACCGTATTACCGCCATGCAT
